Addgene plasmid #152373: pGBW-m4133259
Purpose: Mammalian expression plasmid for SARS-CoV-2 2'-O-ribose methyltransferase
Depositing lab: Ginkgo Bioworks & Benjie Chen. Depositing organization: Ginkgo Bioworks.
Backbone
  Vector backbone: pTwist_CMV_6
  Backbone size w/o insert (bp): 4180
  Vector type: Mammalian Expression
Growth in bacteria
  Bacterial resistance: Ampicillin, 100 μg/mL
  Growth temperature: 37°C
  Growth strain: DH5alpha
  Copy number: High Copy
Gene/Insert
  Gene/Insert name: SARS-CoV-2 2'-O-ribose methyltransferase
  Species: Severe acute respiratory syndrome coronavirus 2
  Insert size (bp): 887
  Mutation: wt
  Entrez Gene: ORF1ab (a.k.a. GU280_gp01)
  Promoter: CMV
  Tag / fusion protein: Cleavable TEV;CBP (C terminal on backbone)
  Cloning method: Unknown
Resource information
  A portion of this plasmid was derived from a plasmid made by: GinkgoBioworks
Depositor comments: NCBI reference sequence: YP_009725311.1
How to cite: pGBW-m4133259 was a gift from Ginkgo Bioworks & Benjie Chen (Addgene plasmid # 152373 ; http://n2t.net/addgene:152373 ; RRID:Addgene_152373)
