[The description below was written by a language model from this plasmid's Addgene catalogue record and pLannotate feature annotations shown in this document.]
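Description:
pGBW-m4133259 is a mammalian expression plasmid built on the pTwist_CMV_6 backbone that carries the wild-type coding sequence for the SARS-CoV-2 2'-O-ribose methyltransferase, one of the mature products of the ORF1ab replicase polyprotein. In bacteria it is maintained at high copy through a ColE1/pUC-type origin and selected with ampicillin via a full-length β-lactamase (AmpR) gene. A short additional β-lactamase fragment is also annotated in the backbone.

The roughly 0.9 kb insert is driven by the human cytomegalovirus immediate-early enhancer and promoter. The automated annotation resolves the promoter only as a small fragment plus a truncated CMVd2-like element. The open reading frame spans the numbering origin of the sequenced record and was labelled by homology to the replicase polyprotein of avian infectious bronchitis virus. This reflects coronavirus replicase similarity rather than a different insert, and the functional note attached to that hit (NendoU) describes another part of the polyprotein. The backbone supplies a C-terminal TEV-cleavable calmodulin-binding peptide (CBP) tag. Only a short CBP fragment is detected immediately after the coding region, and the TEV site is not separately annotated. CBP binds calmodulin in the presence of calcium, which allows affinity capture, and TEV cleavage allows the tag to be removed.

Downstream of the cassette lies an SV40 polyadenylation signal, annotated on the reverse strand. The expression unit is flanked by T7 and rrnG transcription terminators, a synthetic poly(A) signal upstream of the enhancer, and 5' and 3' β-globin insulator elements, which together shield it from read-through transcription and neighbouring sequences. The construct is suited to transient expression of the tagged viral enzyme in mammalian cells, for example for purification, interaction or functional studies, though the record states only expression as its purpose.
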