Features (pLannotate 1.2.2; 17 found; start..end, strand, type, name):
    923..939     +  CDS            CBP (fragment): calmodulin-binding peptide derived from skeletal muscle myosin light chain kinase; binds calmodulin with nanomolar affinity in the presence of calcium
   1047..1168    -  polyA_signal   SV40 poly(A) signal: SV40 polyadenylation signal
   1191..1260    -  CDS            large T antigen (fragment): large T antigen from SV40 (simian virus 40)
   1283..1329    +  terminator     T7 terminator: transcription terminator for bacteriophage T7 RNA polymerase
   1359..1495    +  terminator     rrnG terminator: transcription terminator from the E. coli ribosomal RNA rrnG operon (Albrechtsen et al., 1991)
   1540..1611    +  misc_feature   3' β-globin insulator: insulator downstream of the human β-globin locus (Farrell et al., 2002)
   1837..2425    -  rep_origin     ori: high-copy-number ColE1/pMB1/pBR322/pUC origin of replication
   2597..2661    -  CDS            bla(M) (fragment): β-lactamase lacking the signal sequence; bla(M); allows cytosolic expression of β-lactamase
   3171..4031    +  CDS            AmpR: β-lactamase; bla; confers resistance to ampicillin, carbenicillin, and related antibiotics
   4044..4180    +  terminator     rrnG terminator: transcription terminator from the E. coli ribosomal RNA rrnG operon (Albrechtsen et al., 1991)
   4332..4403    +  misc_feature   5' β-globin insulator: insulator upstream of the human β-globin locus (Farrell et al., 2002)
   4408..4454    -  terminator     T7 terminator: transcription terminator for bacteriophage T7 RNA polymerase
   4472..4520    -  polyA_signal   poly(A) signal: synthetic polyadenylation signal
   4601..4904    +  enhancer       CMV enhancer: human cytomegalovirus immediate early enhancer
   4977..4994    -  promoter       CMV promoter (fragment): human cytomegalovirus (CMV) immediate early promoter
   5057..5108    +  promoter       CMVd2 promoter: truncated human cytomegalovirus (CMV) immediate early promoter that yields moderately reduced expression relative to the full-length promoter
   5135..892     +  CDS            rep (fragment) (across the origin): R1AB_IBVK - Protein inferred from homology: Swiss-Prot protein existence level 3. NendoU is a Mn(2+)-dependent, uridylate-specific enzyme, which leaves 2'-3'-cyclic phosphates 5' to the cleaved bond. From Avian infectious bronchitis virus (strain KB8523) (IBV).
>Addgene plasmid #152373 | pGBW-m4133259 | addgene full sequence | sequence record 365846 | Addgene NGS Result
CACCATGAGTCAAGCGTGGCAACCGGGTGTTGCTATGCCTAATCTTTACAAAATGCAAAGAATGCTATTA
GAAAAGTGTGACCTTCAAAATTATGGTGATAGTGCAACATTACCTAAAGGCATAATGATGAATGTCGCAA
AATATACTCAACTGTGTCAATATTTAAACACATTAACATTAGCTGTACCCTATAATATGAGAGTTATACA
TTTTGGTGCTGGTTCTGATAAAGGAGTTGCACCAGGTACAGCTGTTTTAAGACAGTGGTTGCCTACGGGT
ACGCTGCTTGTCGATTCAGATCTTAATGACTTTGTCTCTGATGCAGATTCAACTTTGATTGGTGATTGTG
CAACTGTACATACAGCTAATAAATGGGATCTCATTATTAGTGATATGTACGACCCTAAGACTAAAAATGT
TACAAAAGAAAATGACTCTAAAGAGGGTTTTTTCACTTACATTTGTGGGTTTATACAACAAAAGCTAGCT
CTTGGAGGTTCCGTGGCTATAAAGATAACAGAACATTCTTGGAATGCTGATCTTTATAAGCTCATGGGAC
ACTTCGCATGGTGGACAGCCTTTGTTACTAATGTGAATGCGTCATCATCTGAAGCATTTTTAATTGGATG
TAATTATCTTGGCAAACCACGCGAACAAATAGATGGTTATGTCATGCATGCAAATTACATATTTTGGAGG
AATACAAATCCAATTCAGTTGTCTTCCTATTCTTTATTTGACATGAGTAAATTTCCCCTTAAATTAAGGG
GTACTGCTGTTATGTCTTTAAAAGAAGGTCAAATCAATGATATGATTTTATCTCTTCTTAGTAAAGGTAG
ACTTATAATTAGAGAAAACAACAGAGTTGTTATTTCTAGTGATGTTCTTGTTAACGAAAACCTTTACTTT
CAGTCGAAGAGGCGATGGAAAAAGAATTTTATCGCGGTGAGTGCAGCCAACAGATTCAAAAAGATATCCT
CGTCTGGTGCCCTCTAAGCTAGCTTGACTGACTGAGATACAGCGTACCTTCAGCTCACAGACATGATAAG
ATACATTGATGAGTTTGGACAAACCACAACTAGAATGCAGTGAAAAAAATGCTTTATTTGTGAAATTTGT
GATGCTATTGCTTTATTTGTAACCATTATAAGCTGCAATAAACAAGTTAACAACAACAATTGCATTCATT
TTATGTTTCAGGTTCAGGGGGAGGTGTGGGAGGTTTTTTAAAGCAAGTAAAACCTCTACAAATGTGGTAT
TGGCCCATCTCTATCGGTATCGTAGCATAACCCCTTGGGGCCTCTAAACGGGTCTTGAGGGGTTTTTTGT
GCCCCTCGGGCCGGATTGCTATCTACCGGCATTGGCGCAGAAAAAAATGCCTGATGCGACGCTGCGCGTC
TTATACTCCCACATATGCCAGATTCAGCAACGGATACGGCTTCCCCAACTTGCCCACTTCCATACGTGTC
CTCCTTACCAGAAATTTATCCTTAAGGTCGTCAGCTATCCTGCAGGCGATCTCTCGATTTCGATCAAGAC
ATTCCTTTAATGGTCTTTTCTGGACACCACTAGGGGTCAGAAGTAGTTCATCAAACTTTCTTCCCTCCCT
AATCTCATTGGTTACCTTGGGCTATCGAAACTTAATTAACCAGTCAAGTCAGCTACTTGGCGAGATCGAC
TTGTCTGGGTTTCGACTACGCTCAGAATTGCGTCAGTCAAGTTCGATCTGGTCCTTGCTATTGCACCCGT
TCTCCGATTACGAGTTTCATTTAAATCATGTGAGCAAAAGGCCAGCAAAAGGCCAGGAACCGTAAAAAGG
CCGCGTTGCTGGCGTTTTTCCATAGGCTCCGCCCCCCTGACGAGCATCACAAAAATCGACGCTCAAGTCA
GAGGTGGCGAAACCCGACAGGACTATAAAGATACCAGGCGTTTCCCCCTGGAAGCTCCCTCGTGCGCTCT
CCTGTTCCGACCCTGCCGCTTACCGGATACCTGTCCGCCTTTCTCCCTTCGGGAAGCGTGGCGCTTTCTC
ATAGCTCACGCTGTAGGTATCTCAGTTCGGTGTAGGTCGTTCGCTCCAAGCTGGGCTGTGTGCACGAACC
CCCCGTTCAGCCCGACCGCTGCGCCTTATCCGGTAACTATCGTCTTGAGTCCAACCCGGTAAGACACGAC
TTATCGCCACTGGCAGCAGCCACTGGTAACAGGATTAGCAGAGCGAGGTATGTAGGCGGTGCTACAGAGT
TCTTGAAGTGGTGGCCTAACTACGGCTACACTAGAAGAACAGTATTTGGTATCTGCGCTCTGCTGAAGCC
AGTTACCTTCGGAAAAAGAGTTGGTAGCTCTTGATCCGGCAAACAAACCACCGCTGGTAGCGGTGGTTTT
TTTGTTTGCAAGCAGCAGATTACGCGCAGAAAAAAAGGATCTCAAGAAGATCCTTTGATCTTTTCTACGG
GGTCTGACGCTCAGTGGAACGAAAACTCACGTTAAGGGATTTTGGTCATGAGATTATCAAAAAGGATCTT
CACCTAGATCCTTTTAAATTAAAAATGAAGTTTTAAATCAATCTAAAGTATATATGAGTAAACTTGGTCT
GACAGTTACCAATGCTTAATCAGTGAGGCACCTATCTCAGCGATCTGTCTATTTCGTTCATCCATAGTTG
CATTTAAATTTCCGAACTCTCCAAGGCCCTCGTCGGAAAATCTTCAAACCTTTCGTCCGATCCATCTTGC
AGGCTACCTCTCGAACGAACTATCGCAAGTCTCTTGGCCGGCCTTGCGCCTTGGCTATTGCTTGGCAGCG
CCTATCGCCAGGTATTACTCCAATCCCGAATATCCGAGATCGGGATCACCCGAGAGAAGTTCAACCTACA
TCCTCAATCCCGATCTATCCGAGATCCGAGGAATATCGAAATCGGGGCGCGCCTGGTGTACCGAGAACGA
TCCTCTCAGTGCGAGTCTCGACGATCCATATCGTTGCTTGGCAGTCAGCCAGTCGGAATCCAGCTTGGGA
CCCAGGAAGTCCAATCGTCAGATATTGTACTCAAGCCTGGTCACGGCAGCGTACCGATCTGTTTAAACCT
AGATATTGATAGTCTGATCGGTCAACGTATAATCGAGTCCTAGCTTTTGCAAACATCTATCAAGAGACAG
GATCAGCAGGAGGCTTTCGCATGAGTATTCAACATTTCCGTGTCGCCCTTATTCCCTTTTTTGCGGCATT
TTGCCTTCCTGTTTTTGCTCACCCAGAAACGCTGGTGAAAGTAAAAGATGCTGAAGATCAGTTGGGTGCG
CGAGTGGGTTACATCGAACTGGATCTCAACAGCGGTAAGATCCTTGAGAGTTTTCGCCCCGAAGAACGCT
TTCCAATGATGAGCACTTTTAAAGTTCTGCTATGTGGCGCGGTATTATCCCGTATTGACGCCGGGCAAGA
GCAACTCGGTCGCCGCATACACTATTCTCAGAATGACTTGGTTGAGTATTCACCAGTCACAGAAAAGCAT
CTTACGGATGGCATGACAGTAAGAGAATTATGCAGTGCTGCCATAACCATGAGTGATAACACTGCGGCCA
ACTTACTTCTGACAACGATTGGAGGACCGAAGGAGCTAACCGCTTTTTTGCACAACATGGGGGATCATGT
AACTCGCCTTGATCGTTGGGAACCGGAGCTGAATGAAGCCATACCAAACGACGAGCGTGACACCACGATG
CCTGTAGCAATGGCAACAACCTTGCGTAAACTATTAACTGGCGAACTACTTACTCTAGCTTCCCGGCAAC
AGTTGATAGACTGGATGGAGGCGGATAAAGTTGCAGGACCACTTCTGCGCTCGGCCCTTCCGGCTGGCTG
GTTTATTGCTGATAAATCTGGAGCCGGTGAGCGTGGGTCTCGCGGTATCATTGCAGCACTGGGGCCAGAT
GGTAAGCCCTCCCGTATCGTAGTTATCTACACGACGGGGAGTCAGGCAACTATGGATGAACGAAATAGAC
AGATCGCTGAGATAGGTGCCTCACTGATTAAGCATTGGTAACCGATTCTAGGTGCATTGGCGCAGAAAAA
AATGCCTGATGCGACGCTGCGCGTCTTATACTCCCACATATGCCAGATTCAGCAACGGATACGGCTTCCC
CAACTTGCCCACTTCCATACGTGTCCTCCTTACCAGAAATTTATCCTTAAGATCCCGAATCGTTTAAACT
CGACTCTGGCTCTATCGAATCTCCGTCGTTTCGAGCTTACGCGAACAGCCGTGGCGCTCATTTGCTCGTC
GGGCATCGAATCTCGTCAGCTATCGTCAGCTTACCTTTTTGGCAGCGATCGCGGCTCCCGACATCTTGGA
CCATTAGCTCCACAGGTATCTTCTTCCCTCTAGTGGTCATAACAGCAGCTTCAGCTACCTCTCAATTCAA
AAAACCCCTCAAGACCCGTTTAGAGGCCCCAAGGGGTTATGCTATCAATCGTTGCGTTACACACACAAAA
AACCAACACACATCCATCTTCGATGGATAGCGATTTTATTATCTAACTGCTGATCGAGTGTAGCCAGATC
TAGTAATCAATTACGGGGTCATTAGTTCATAGCCCATATATGGAGTTCCGCGTTACATAACTTACGGTAA
ATGGCCCGCCTGGCTGACCGCCCAACGACCCCCGCCCATTGACGTCAATAATGACGTATGTTCCCATAGT
AACGCCAATAGGGACTTTCCATTGACGTCAATGGGTGGAGTATTTACGGTAAACTGCCCACTTGGCAGTA
CATCAAGTGTATCATATGCCAAGTACGCCCCCTATTGACGTCAATGACGGTAAATGGCCCGCCTGGCATT
ATGCCCAGTACATGACCTTATGGGACTTTCCTACTTGGCAGTACATCTACGTATTAGTCATCGCTATTAC
CATGCTGATGCGGTTTTGGCAGTACATCAATGGGCGTGGATAGCGGTTTGACTCACGGGGATTTCCAAGT
CTCCACCCCATTGACGTCAATGGGAGTTTGTTTTGGCACCAAAATCAACGGGACTTTCCAAAATGTCGTA
ACAACTCCGCCCCATTGACGCAAATGGGCGGTAGGCGTGTACGGTGGGAGGTCTATATAAGCAGAGCTGG
TTTAGTGAACCGTCAGATCAGATCTTTGTCGATCCTACCATCCACTCGACACACCCGCCAGCGGCCGC
